Addgene plasmid #19240: HA-VHL T157I-pBabe-puro
Depositing lab: William Kaelin. Depositing organization: Dana-Farber Cancer Institute. Publication: Hypoxia-inducible factor linked to differential kidney cancer risk seen with type 2A and type 2B VHL mutations. Li L, Zhang L, Zhang X, Yan Q, Minamishima YA, Olumi AF, Mao M, Bartz S, Kaelin WG. Mol Cell Biol. 2007 Aug . 27(15):5381-92. 10.1128/MCB.00282-07 PubMed 17526729.
Backbone
  Vector backbone: HA-pBabe-puro
  Backbone size w/o insert (bp): 5202
  Vector type: Mammalian Expression, Retroviral
  Selectable markers: Puromycin
Growth in bacteria
  Bacterial resistance: Ampicillin, 100 μg/mL
  Growth temperature: 37°C
  Growth strain: DH5alpha
  Copy number: High Copy
Gene/Insert
  Gene/Insert name: von Hippel-Lindau tumor suppressor (VHL) (alt name: vHL)
  Species: H. sapiens (human)
  Insert size (bp): 652
  Mutation: changed Threonin 157 to Isoleucin
  GenBank ID: NM_000551
  Entrez Gene: VHL (a.k.a. HRCA1, RCA1, VHL1, pVHL)
  Tag / fusion protein: HA-tag (N terminal on backbone)
  Cloning method: Restriction Enzyme; 5′ cloning site BamH I (not destroyed); 3′ cloning site EcoR I (not destroyed)
  Sequencing primers: 5′ pBabe-5'; 3′ pBabe-3'
Terms and licenses: Academic/Nonprofit Terms; Industry Terms: Not Available to Industry
How to cite: HA-VHL T157I-pBabe-puro was a gift from William Kaelin (Addgene plasmid # 19240 ; http://n2t.net/addgene:19240 ; RRID:Addgene_19240)
