[The description below was written by a language model from this plasmid's Addgene catalogue record and pLannotate feature annotations shown in this document.]
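Description:
HA-VHL T157I-pBabe-puro is a Moloney murine leukemia virus-based retroviral vector for stable expression of a mutant human von Hippel-Lindau tumor suppressor (VHL) in mammalian cells. It is built on an HA-tagged version of the pBabe-puro backbone. In bacteria it is maintained as a high-copy plasmid through a ColE1/pUC-type origin, with ampicillin selection from the β-lactamase gene and its own promoter.

The proviral region is bounded by MMLV long terminal repeats. Downstream of the 5′ LTR lie a packaging signal (Ψ) and a truncated gag segment lacking its start codon, which together allow the genomic transcript to be packaged into virions when viral proteins are supplied in trans by a packaging cell line. The VHL coding sequence was inserted between BamHI and EcoRI sites, both retained. It is transcribed from the 5′ LTR, as no separate promoter is annotated upstream of it. The backbone supplies an N-terminal HA epitope tag for detecting or immunoprecipitating the protein, although the feature table does not annotate the tag separately. The insert carries a threonine-to-isoleucine substitution at residue 157. An internal SV40 enhancer/early promoter follows the insert and drives puromycin N-acetyltransferase, so transduced cells can be selected with puromycin.

VHL normally acts as the target-recruitment subunit of an E3 ubiquitin ligase complex that directs hydroxylated hypoxia-inducible factor (HIF) to proteasomal degradation. The associated publication concerns how HIF regulation relates to the different kidney cancer risks of type 2A and type 2B VHL mutations. This fits use of the construct to introduce the T157I variant into cells and compare its effects with those of other VHL alleles.
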