Features (pLannotate 1.2.2; 12 found; start..end, strand, type, name):
      8..477     +  LTR            LTR: long terminal repeat from Moloney murine leukemia virus
    601..875     +  misc_feature   MESV Ψ (fragment): packaging signal of murine embryonic stem cell virus
    934..1350    +  CDS            gag (truncated): truncated Moloney murine leukemia virus (MMLV) gag gene lacking the start codon
   1424..2062    +  CDS            VHL: VHL_HUMAN - Experimental evidence at protein level: Swiss-Prot protein existence level 1. Involved in the ubiquitination and subsequent proteasomal degradation via the von Hippel-Lindau ubiquitination complex. Seems to act as a target recruitment subunit in the E3 ubiquitin ligase complex and recruits hydroxylated hypoxia-inducible factor (HIF) under normoxic conditions. Involved in transcriptional repression through interaction with HIF1A, HIF1AN and histone deacetylases. Ubiquitinates, in an oxygen-responsive manner, ADRB2. From Homo sapiens (Human).
   2098..2427    +  promoter       SV40 promoter: SV40 enhancer and early promoter
   2437..3036    +  CDS            PuroR: puromycin N-acetyltransferase; pac from Streptomyces; confers resistance to puromycin
   3135..3728    +  LTR            LTR: long terminal repeat from Moloney murine leukemia virus
   3737..3783    +  LTR            5' LTR (truncated) (fragment): truncated long terminal repeat from Moloney murine sarcoma virus
   3866..3914    -  CDS            lacI (fragment): lac repressor; lacI; The lac repressor binds to the lac operator to inhibit transcription in E. coli. This inhibition can be relieved by adding lactose or isopropyl-β-D-thiogalactopyranoside (IPTG).
   4100..4688    -  rep_origin     ori: high-copy-number ColE1/pMB1/pBR322/pUC origin of replication
   4866..5726    -  CDS            AmpR: β-lactamase; bla; confers resistance to ampicillin, carbenicillin, and related antibiotics
   5727..5831    -  promoter       AmpR promoter: bla
>Addgene plasmid #19240 | HA-VHL T157I-pBabe-puro | depositor full sequence | sequence record 8958 | Author sequence
CTGCAGCCTGAATATGGGCCAAACAGGATATCTGTGGTAAGCAGTTCCTGCCCCGGCTCAGGGCCAAGAA
CAGATGGAACAGCTGAATATGGGCCAAACAGGATATCTGTGGTAAGCAGTTCCTGCCCCGGCTCAGGGCC
AAGAACAGATGGTCCCCAGATGCGGTCCAGCCCTCAGCAGTTTCTAGAGAACCATCAGATGTTTCCAGGG
TGCCCCAAGGACCTGAAATGACCCTGTGCCTTATTTGAACTAACCAATCAGTTCGCTTCTCGCTTCTGTT
CGCGCGCTTCTGCTCCCCGAGCTCAATAAAAGAGCCCACAACCCCTCACTCGGGGCGCCAGTCCTCCGAT
TGACTGAGTCGCCCGGGTACCCGTGTATCCAATAAACCCTCTTGCAGTTGCATCCGACTTGTGGTCTCGC
TGTTCCTTGGGAGGGTCTCCTCTGAGTGATTGACTACCCGTCAGCGGGGGTCTTTCATTTGGGGGCTCGT
CCGGGATCGGGAGACCCCTGCCCAGGGACCACCGACCCACCACCGGGAGGTAAGCTGGCCAGCAACTTAT
CTGTGTCTGTCCGATTGTCTAGTGTCTATGACTGATTTTATGCGCCTGCGTCGGTACTAGTTAGCTAACT
AGCTCTGTATCTGGCGGACCCGTGGTGGAACTGACGAGTTCTGAACACCCGGCCGCAACCCTGGGAGACG
TCCCAGGGACTTTGGGGGCCGTTTTTGTGGCCCGACCTGAGGAAGGGAGTCGATGTGGAATCCGACCCCG
TCAGGATATGTGGTTCTGGTAGGAGACGAGAACCTAAAACAGTTCCCGCCTCCGTCTGAATTTTTGCTTT
CGGTTTGGAACCGAAGCCGCGCGTCTTGTCTGCTGCAGCATCGTTCTGTGTTGTCTCTGTCTGACTGTGT
TTCTGTATTTGTCTGAAAATTAGGGCCAGACTGTTACCACTCCCTTAAGTTTGACCTTAGATCACTGGAA
AGATGTCGAGCGGCTCGCTCACAACCAGTCGGTAGATGTCAAGAAGAGACGTTGGGTTACCTTCTGCTCT
GCAGAATGGCCAACCTTTAACGTCGGATGGCCGCGAGACGGCACCTTTAACCGAGACCTCATCACCCAGG
TTAAGATCAAGGTCTTTTCACCTGGCCCGCATGGACACCCAGACCAGGTCCCCTACATCGTGACCTGGGA
AGCCTTGGCTTTTGACCCCCCTCCCTGGGTCAAGCCCTTTGTACACCCTAAGCCTCCGCCTCCTCTTCTT
CCATCCGCGCCGTCTCTCCCCCTTGAACCTCCTCTTTCGACCCCGCCTCAATCCTCCCTTTATCCAGCCC
TCACTCCTTCTCTAGGCGCCGGCCATCGAGACTAAGCTTACCATGGCCTACCCCTACGACGTGCCCGACT
ACGCCTCCCTCGGATCCGCCACCATGCCCCGGAGGGCGGAGAACTGGGACGAGGCCGAGGTAGGCGCGGA
GGAGGCAGGCGTCGAAGAGTACGGCCCTGAAGAAGACGGCGGGGAGGAGTCGGGCGCCGAGGAGTCCGGC
CCGGAAGAGTCCGGCCCGGAGGAACTGGGCGCCGAGGAGGAGATGGAGGCCGGGCGGCCGCGGCCCGTGC
TGCGCTCGGTGAACTCGCGCGAGCCCTCCCAGGTCATCTTCTGCAATCGCAGTCCGCGCGTCGTGCTGCC
CGTATGGCTCAACTTCGACGGCGAGCCGCAGCCCTACCCAACGCTGCCGCCTGGCACGGGCCGCCGCATC
CACAGCTACCGAGGTCACCTTTGGCTCTTCAGAGATGCAGGGACACACGATGGGCTTCTGGTTAACCAAA
CTGAATTATTTGTGCCATCTCTCAATGTTGACGGACAGCCTATTTTTGCCAATATCACACTGCCAGTGTA
TATTCTGAAAGAGCGATGCCTCCAGGTTGTCCGGAGCCTAGTCAAGCCTGAGAATTACAGGAGACTGGAC
ATCGTCAGGTCGCTCTACGAAGATCTGGAAGACCACCCAAATGTGCAGAAAGACCTGGAGCGGCTGACAC
AGGAGCGCATTGCACATCAACGGATGGGAGATTGAATTCGCCAGCACAGTGGTCGACCCTGTGGAATGTG
TGTCAGTTAGGGTGTGGAAAGTCCCCAGGCTCCCCAGCAGGCAGAAGTATGCAAAGCATGCATCTCAATT
AGTCAGCAACCAGGTGTGGAAAGTCCCCAGGCTCCCCAGCAGGCAGAAGTATGCAAAGCATGCATCTCAA
TTAGTCAGCAACCATAGTCCCGCCCCTAACTCCGCCCATCCCGCCCCTAACTCCGCCCAGTTCCGCCCAT
TCTCCGCCCCATGGCTGACTAATTTTTTTTATTTATGCAGAGGCCGAGGCCGCCTCGGCCTCTGAGCTAT
TCCAGAAGTAGTGAGGAGGCTTTTTTGGAGGCCTAGGCTTTTGCAAAAAGCTTACCATGACCGAGTACAA
GCCCACGGTGCGCCTCGCCACCCGCGACGACGTCCCCAGGGCCGTACGCACCCTCGCCGCCGCGTTCGCC
GACTACCCCGCCACGCGCCACACCGTCGATCCGGACCGCCACATCGAGCGGGTCACCGAGCTGCAAGAAC
TCTTCCTCACGCGCGTCGGGCTCGACATCGGCAAGGTGTGGGTCGCGGACGACGGCGCCGCGGTGGCGGT
CTGGACCACGCCGGAGAGCGTCGAAGCGGGGGCGGTGTTCGCCGAGATCGGCCCGCGCATGGCCGAGTTG
AGCGGTTCCCGGCTGGCCGCGCAGCAACAGATGGAAGGCCTCCTGGCGCCGCACCGGCCCAAGGAGCCCG
CGTGGTTCCTGGCCACCGTCGGCGTCTCGCCCGACCACCAGGGCAAGGGTCTGGGCAGCGCCGTCGTGCT
CCCCGGAGTGGAGGCGGCCGAGCGCGCCGGGGTGCCCGCCTTCCTGGAGACCTCCGCGCCCCGCAACCTC
CCCTTCTACGAGCGGCTCGGCTTCACCGTCACCGCCGACGTCGAGTGCCCGAAGGACCGCGCGACCTGGT
GCATGACCCGCAAGCCCGGTGCCTGACGCCCGCCCCACGACCCGCAGCGCCCGACCGAAAGGAGCGCACG
ACCCCATGCATCGATAAAATAAAAGATTTTATTTAGTCTCCAGAAAAAGGGGGGAATGAAAGACCCCACC
TGTAGGTTTGGCAAGCTAGCTTAAGTAACGCCATTTTGCAAGGCATGGAAAAATACATAACTGAGAATAG
AGAAGTTCAGATCAAGGTCAGGAACAGATGGAACAGCTGAATATGGGCCAAACAGGATATCTGTGGTAAG
CAGTTCCTGCCCCGGCTCAGGGCCAAGAACAGATGGAACAGCTGAATATGGGCCAAACAGGATATCTGTG
GTAAGCAGTTCCTGCCCCGGCTCAGGGCCAAGAACAGATGGTCCCCAGATGCGGTCCAGCCCTCAGCAGT
TTCTAGAGAACCATCAGATGTTTCCAGGGTGCCCCAAGGACCTGAAATGACCCTGTGCCTTATTTGAACT
AACCAATCAGTTCGCTTCTCGCTTCTGTTCGCGCGCTTCTGCTCCCCGAGCTCAATAAAAGAGCCCACAA
CCCCTCACTCGGGGCGCCAGTCCTCCGATTGACTGAGTCGCCCGGGTACCCGTGTATCCAATAAACCCTC
TTGCAGTTGCATCCGACTTGTGGTCTCGCTGTTCCTTGGGAGGGTCTCCTCTGAGTGATTGACTACCCGT
CAGCGGGGGTCTTTCATTTCCGACTTGTGGTCTCGCTGCCTTGGGAGGGTCTCCTCTGAGTGATTGACTA
CCCGTCAGCGGGGGTCTTCACATGCAGCATGTATCAAAATTAATTTGGTTTTTTTTCTTAAGTATTTACA
TTAAATGGCCATAGTTGCATTAATGAATCGGCCAACGCGCGGGGAGAGGCGGTTTGCGTATTGGCGCTCT
TCCGCTTCCTCGCTCACTGACTCGCTGCGCTCGGTCGTTCGGCTGCGGCGAGCGGTATCAGCTCACTCAA
AGGCGGTAATACGGTTATCCACAGAATCAGGGGATAACGCAGGAAAGAACATGTGAGCAAAAGGCCAGCA
AAAGGCCAGGAACCGTAAAAAGGCCGCGTTGCTGGCGTTTTTCCATAGGCTCCGCCCCCCTGACGAGCAT
CACAAAAATCGACGCTCAAGTCAGAGGTGGCGAAACCCGACAGGACTATAAAGATACCAGGCGTTTCCCC
CTGGAAGCTCCCTCGTGCGCTCTCCTGTTCCGACCCTGCCGCTTACCGGATACCTGTCCGCCTTTCTCCC
TTCGGGAAGCGTGGCGCTTTCTCATAGCTCACGCTGTAGGTATCTCAGTTCGGTGTAGGTCGTTCGCTCC
AAGCTGGGCTGTGTGCACGAACCCCCCGTTCAGCCCGACCGCTGCGCCTTATCCGGTAACTATCGTCTTG
AGTCCAACCCGGTAAGACACGACTTATCGCCACTGGCAGCAGCCACTGGTAACAGGATTAGCAGAGCGAG
GTATGTAGGCGGTGCTACAGAGTTCTTGAAGTGGTGGCCTAACTACGGCTACACTAGAAGGACAGTATTT
GGTATCTGCGCTCTGCTGAAGCCAGTTACCTTCGGAAAAAGAGTTGGTAGCTCTTGATCCGGCAAACAAA
CCACCGCTGGTAGCGGTGGTTTTTTTGTTTGCAAGCAGCAGATTACGCGCAGAAAAAAAGGATCTCAAGA
AGATCCTTTGATCTTTTCTACGGGGTCTGACGCTCAGTGGAACGAAAACTCACGTTAAGGGATTTTGGTC
ATGAGATTATCAAAAAGGATCTTCACCTAGATCCTTTTAAATTAAAAATGAAGTTTGCGGCCGCAAATCA
ATCTAAAGTATATATGAGTAAACTTGGTCTGACAGTTACCAATGCTTAATCAGTGAGGCACCTATCTCAG
CGATCTGTCTATTTCGTTCATCCATAGTTGCCTGACTCCCCGTCGTGTAGATAACTACGATACGGGAGGG
CTTACCATCTGGCCCCAGTGCTGCAATGATACCGCGAGACCCACGCTCACCGGCTCCAGATTTATCAGCA
ATAAACCAGCCAGCCGGAAGGGCCGAGCGCAGAAGTGGTCCTGCAACTTTATCCGCCTCCATCCAGTCTA
TTAATTGTTGCCGGGAAGCTAGAGTAAGTAGTTCGCCAGTTAATAGTTTGCGCAACGTTGTTGCCATTGC
TACAGGCATCGTGGTGTCACGCTCGTCGTTTGGTATGGCTTCATTCAGCTCCGGTTCCCAACGATCAAGG
CGAGTTACATGATCCCCCATGTTGTGCAAAAAAGCGGTTAGCTCCTTCGGTCCTCCGATCGTTGTCAGAA
GTAAGTTGGCCGCAGTGTTATCACTCATGGTTATGGCAGCACTGCATAATTCTCTTACTGTCATGCCATC
CGTAAGATGCTTTTCTGTGACTGGTGAGTACTCAACCAAGTCATTCTGAGAATAGTGTATGCGGCGACCG
AGTTGCTCTTGCCCGGCGTCAACACGGGATAATACCGCGCCACATAGCAGAACTTTAAAAGTGCTCATCA
TTGGAAAACGTTCTTCGGGGCGAAAACTCTCAAGGATCTTACCGCTGTTGAGATCCAGTTCGATGTAACC
CACTCGTGCACCCAACTGATCTTCAGCATCTTTTACTTTCACCAGCGTTTCTGGGTGAGCAAAAACAGGA
AGGCAAAATGCCGCAAAAAAGGGAATAAGGGCGACACGGAAATGTTGAATACTCATACTCTTCCTTTTTC
AATATTATTGAAGCATTTATCAGGGTTATTGTCTCATGAGCGGATACATATTTGAATGTATTTAGAAAAA
TAAACAAATAGGGGTTCCGCGCACATTTCCCCGAAAAGTGCCAC
