>Addgene plasmid #19240 | HA-VHL T157I-pBabe-puro | addgene partial sequence | sequence record 25169 | 19240 with pBabe-5
TAAGCTTACCATGGCCTACCCCTACGACGTGCCCGACTACGCCTCCCTCGGATCCGCCACCATGCCCCGG
AGGGCGGAGAACTGGGACGAGGCCGAGGTAGGCGCGGAGGAGGCAGGCGTCGAAGAGTACGGCCCTGAAG
AAGACGGCGGGGAGGAGTCGGGCGCCGAGGAGTCCGGCCCGGAAGAGTCCGGCCCGGAGGAACTGGGCGC
CGAGGAGGAGATGGAGGCCGGGCGGCCGCGGCCCGTGCTGCGCTCGGTGAACTCGCGCGAGCCCTCCCAG
GTCATCTTCTGCAATCGCAGTCCGCGCGTCGTGCTGCCCGTATGGCTCAACTTCGACGGCGAGCCGCAGC
CCTACCCAACGCTGCCGCCTGGCACGGGCCGCCGCATCCACAGCTACCGAGGTCACCTTTGGCTCTTCAG
AGATGCAGGGACACACGATGGGCTTCTGGTTAACCAAACTGAATTATTTGTGCCATCTCTCAATGTTGAC
GGACAGCCTATTTTTGCCAATATCACACTGCCAGTGTATATTCTGAAAGAGCGATGCCTCCAGGTTGTCC
GGAGCCTAGTCAAGCCTGAGAATTACAGGAGACTGGACATCGTCAGGTCGCTCTACGAAGATCTGGAAGA
CCACCCAAATGTGCAGAAAGACCTGGAGCGGCTGACACAGGAGCGCATTGCACATCAACGGATGGGAGAT
TGAATTCGATATCTCGAGTAATTCGCCAGCACAGTGGTCGACCCTGTGGAATGTGTGTCAGTTNGGGTGN
NGNAAAGTCCCCAGNCTCCCCAGCNGGCANAAGTATGCAAAG
